>Addgene plasmid #179272 | CcCDP_p15A | addgene full sequence | sequence record 358709 | Addgene NGS Result
AATTGTGAGCGGATAACAATTCCCCTCTAGAAATAATTTTGTTTAACTTTAAGAAGGAGATATACATATG
AGAGGATCGCATCACCATCACCATCACGGATCCATTACCAAAGTGACCCCGCGTAGCTGCAAACTGACCC
CGTTCGAGATTCTGAAACAAAAATTCGGTAGCATTATTGCGATGAGCGGCTGCGCGGATGCGATCTACAG
CGACAGCAGCTGCAAGAACGTGATCGGTATTACCGGCCTGCCGATCAAAGCGCCGGTGATTCAGGTTCTG
CTGGAGAACAGCAAGCTGGCGGCGTTCCTGAACGAATACGTGCAAAACAAAAGCGTTTGCCTGGCGCTGG
AGGGTATGCGTTATTGCCTGGTGTTTGAAGACGGCCAGAAGGTTAAACTGCCGCAAGAGCTGGACGATAT
CATTCAGAGCACCGTGAGCGATGTTAAAAACTGGGCGGGTACCCTGACCGAGAACGGCGAACACGTGATC
GACCTGAAGAAACCGAGCCCGGGTCCGCACTTCTACGTTAACCTGCTGATTGGTAACCGTCTGGGCTTTA
ACCGTACCCTGCAAACCACCCCGAAGAGCGTGGTTGATCGTTTCGGTCGTGGCAGCTTTCGTAGCCATGC
GGCGACCCAGGTTCTGGCGACCCGTTACGACATGCGTCAAGAGGAAAACGGCTTCCCGGCGAACCGTCAG
TTTTACCTGTATGAGAACGGCAAGCAAATCTTCTACAGCGGCAGCGTGGACGATGACAACATCCTGGAAG
CGAAATGCATTCACAGCTGCAACCGTACCGTTATTAAGTATAAAACCGCGTGCAAGCTGGAGATCACCCG
TACCATTTTTCTGTGCCCGCAGAAGAAAGGTCTGCCGCTGGCGACCGAGATCCAAATCATCAACATCAAG
AACAACAGCGAACGTAAACGTAACCTGAGCATCACCTACACCGGCATGTTTGGTACCGCGGCGACCCACG
CGATCTTTGAAGATGTGACCTACACCAACGTTATTATGCAGAGCGCGGCGCTGTATAACGACAACGGCGA
GTTCATCGGCATTACCCCGGATTACTATCGTAAGAAATACAACGAAGACACCCGTTTCGTGACCATGTTT
GTTCGTAAGGACGGTAAACGTATCTTCCCGAAGAGCTTCTGCACCGATTATAACGACTTTGTGGGTAACG
GTACCCTGGAGCACCCGGCGGGTGGCGAACACCTGAACAACAAGCTGAACCGTAAAGGTCCGGGCTTCTT
TGCGCTGGGTACCCCGTTCACCATTATGCCGGGCCAAGACATCGAGATTGATACCTTTACCGGTATGAGC
AGCAGCAAGGATAACCCGAACTACGATGACACCACCATGCCGAAAGAGCTGGAAGCGCTGCTGCGTTATT
TCGAAGCGAGCGATAGCGTGCAGAGCGCGCTGCGTGAGGTTATCGACTTCCAAGAAAAGTACTGCAAGTA
CATCGAGTTCAAGACCGAAGACAAGATGTTCAACGCGGGTTTTAACAAAAACCTGGCGTTTCAGATCCTG
TACCAAACCTTCATGAGCCGTAGCTTTTGCCAGACCCAAAAGGGTTATCGTGAGATCGGCTTCCGTGAAA
TTCAGGATCTGTACGCGAGCATGTACTACTTCATCAACCTGGGTTACCAAGACTTCGTGAAGAACCTGCT
GTTTGAGTGGACCAGCAACGTTTACAAAATGGGCTATGCGAACCACAACTTCTACTGGGTTGGTAAACAG
CCGGGCCTGTATAGCGATGACAGCCTGTGGCTGCTGCAAGCGTACTATCGTTACATCATTTATACCAAGG
ATACCAGCATCCTGAACGAGGAAGTGCCGGTTGCGGATGGTAACAACGAAAAGCGTGCGGTGCGTGACAC
CCTGAAAGCGATCATTCAGTACAGCGCGTTCATCAGCGTTGGTAACCATGGTCTGCCGCTGCTGGATCTG
GCGGACTGGAACGATTGCCTGAAGATTGATAACGACTATGTGGACGGTGCGCAGAAGGAGAAACTGTACT
ATAAGCAACTGAAAGAAACCGGTGGCAAATACGGCGATCGTTTCATGAGCGACTATAGCGAGAGCGTTAT
GAACGCGTTTCTGCTGAAGGTGGCGGTTGATGACCTGGCGGAGATCGCGGAACTGGATAAGGACGCGGAG
CTGGAACAGAGCATGCGTAAAATCAGCAGCGCGCTGAGCGAAAAGATTCAAAAATACGCGTGGAAGGGTA
ACTTCTTTGCGCGTGTGCTGCTGAACCGTTACAAAGATGGCAGCTTCACCTATGTTGGTGCGAAGGGCGA
CAAACTGAGCGCGGACCCGAACATCGATGGTACCTATTTCCTGAACAGCTTTAGCTGGGCGATTCTGAGC
GGTGTGGCGACCGATGAGCAGATCGGCATTATGGTTGACACCCTGAAGAAATACATGCTGACCCCGTATG
GCATCCGTCTGACCACCCCGGCGGATCTGAACAAACTGGCGAACGACACCGCGACCGATCACTACTTCTA
TGGTGACCGTGAAAACGGCGCGGTGTTTAAGCATGCGAGCATGATGGCGACCGCGGCGCTGGCGAAGGCG
GCGAAAAGCGTTAAGGATAAAGCGCTGGCGAAAGAGATGGCGCGTCTGGCGTACTATATGATCGATCTGG
TGCTGCCGTACAAGAACCTGGAAGACCCGTTCAAACTGGCGGGTAACCCGCGTATCTGCACCCAGTATAT
TAACGCGGACAGCGGCGAGAACATTGGTCCGCTGCTGAGCGGTACCGCGACCTGGCTGAACCTGACCATC
ACCAGCCTGGCGGGTATTGAGTACGTGAAGGATGGCATTATGTTCAGCCCGGTTCTGCGTGAGGACGAAA
CCCGTCTGGAATACAGCCTGAAGGCGCCGGGTTGCAGCTATAACATCACCATTACCAAACCGCGTGGCTT
TGCGCGTCTGATCGACAGCGCGTACGATCTGCGTATTGACGGTAAGAAAACCGACAACTGCATTATCCCG
ATGTTCACCGATGGTAAAGAGCATAGCGTGACCCTGGAGTTCAAGTAAGACGTCCTAGCATAACCCCTTG
GGGCCTCTAAACGGGTCTTGAGGGGTTTTTTGAAGCTTATAATACTCGAGTAAAAAAAATCCTTAGCTTT
CGCTAAGGATGTGCACTCAGAAGAACTCGTCAAGAAGGCGATAGAAGGCGATGCGCTGCGAATCGGGAGC
GGCGATACCGTAAAGCACGAGGAAGCGGTCAGCCCATTCGCCGCCAAGCTCTTCAGCAATATCACGGGTA
GCCAACGCTATGTCCTGATAGCGGTCCGCCACACCCAGCCGGCCACAGTCGATGAATCCAGAAAAGCGGC
CATTTTCCACCATGATATTCGGCAAGCAGGCATCGCCATGGGTCACGACGAGATCCTCGCCGTCGGGCAT
GCGCGCCTTGAGCCTGGCGAACAGTTCGGCTGGCGCGAGCCCCTGATGCTCTTCGTCCAGATCATCCTGA
TCGACAAGACCGGCTTCCATCCGAGTACGTGCTCGCTCGATGCGATGTTTCGCTTGGTGGTCGAATGGGC
AGGTAGCCGGATCAAGCGTATGCAGCCGCCGCATTGCATCAGCCATGATGGATACTTTCTCGGCAGGAGC
AAGGTGAGATGACAGGAGATCCTGCCCCGGAACTTCGCCCAATAGCAGCCAGTCCCTTCCCGCTTCAGTG
ACAACGTCGAGCACAGCTGCGCAAGGAACGCCCGTCGTGGCCAGCCACGATAGCCGCGCTGCCTCGTCCT
GGAGTTCATTCAGGGCACCGGACAGGTCGGTCTTGACAAAAAGAACCGGGCGCCCCTGCGCTGACAGCCG
GAACACGGCGGCATCAGAGCAGCCGATTGTCTGTTGTGCCCAGTCATAGCCGAATAGCCTCTCCACCCAA
GCGGCCGGAGAACCTGCGTGCAATCCATCTTGTTCAATCATGTCGACTTTCTCCTCTTTAATAGATCTTC
ACTGCCCGCTTTCCAGTCGGGAAACCTGTCGTGCCAGCTGCATTAATGAATCGGCCAACGCGCGGGGAGA
GGCGGTTTGCGTATTGGGCGCCAGGGTGGTTTTTCTTTTCACCAGTGAGACGGGCAACAGCTGATTGCCC
TTCACCGCCTGGCCCTGAGAGAGTTGCAGCAAGCGGTCCACGCTGGTTTGCCCCAGCAGGCGAAAATCCT
GTTTGATGGTGGTTAACGGCGGGATATAACATGAGCTGTCCTCGGTATCGTCGTATCCCACTACCGAGAT
ATCCGCACCAACGCGCAGCCCGGACTCGGTAATGGCGCGCATTGCGCCCAGCGCCATCTGATCGTTGGCA
ACCAGCATCGCAGTGGGAACGATGCCCTCATTCAGCATTTGCATGGTTTGTTGAAAACCGGACATGGCAC
TCCAGTCGCCTTCCCGTTCCGCTATCGGCTGAATTTGATTGCGAGTGAGATATTTATGCCAGCCAGCCAG
ACGCAGACGCGCCGAGACAGAACTTAATGGGCCCGCTAACAGCGCGATTTGCTGGTGACCCAATGCGACC
AGATGCTCCACGCCCAGTCGCGTACCGTCCTCATGGGAGAAAATAATACTGTTGATGGGTGTCTGGTCAG
AGACATCAAGAAATAACGCCGGAACATTAGTGCAGGCAGCTTCCACAGCAATGGCATCCTGGTCATCCAG
CGGATAGTTAATGATCAGCCCACTGACGCGTTGCGCGAGAAGATTGTGCACCGCCGCTTTACAGGCTTCG
ACGCCGCTTCGTTCTACCATCGACACCACCACGCTGGCACCCAGTTGATCGGCGCGAGATTTAATCGCCG
CGACAATTTGCGACGGCGCGTGCAGGGCCAGACTGGAGGTGGCAACGCCAATCAGCAACGACTGTTTGCC
CGCCAGTTGTTGTGCCACGCGGTTGGGAATGTAATTCAGCTCCGCCATCGCCGCTTCCACTTTTTCCCGC
GTTTTCGCAGAAACGTGGCTGGCCTGGTTCACCACGCGGGAAACGGTCTGATAAGAGACACCGGCATACT
CTGCGACATCGTATAACGTTACTGGTTTCACATTCACCACCCTGAATTGACTCTCTTCCGGGCGCTATCA
TGCCATACCGCGAAAGGTTTTGCACCATTCGATGGTGTCGAATTCCTAGCGGAGTGTATACTGGCTTACT
ATGTTGGCACTGATGAGGGTGTCAGTGAAGTGCTTCATGTGGCAGGAGAAAAAAGGCTGCACCGGTGCGT
CAGCAGAATATGTGATACAGGATATATTCCGCTTCCTCGCTCACTGACTCGCTACGCTCGGTCGTTCGAC
TGCGGCGAGCGGAAATGGCTTACGAACGGGGCGGAGATTTCCTGGAAGATGCCAGGAAGATACTTAACAG
GGAAGTGAGAGGGCCGCGGCAAAGCCGTTTTTCCATAGGCTCCGCCCCCCTGACAAGCATCACGAAATCT
GACGCTCAAATCAGTGGTGGCGAAACCCGACAGGACTATAAAGATACCAGGCGTTTCCCCTGGCGGCTCC
CTCGTGCGCTCTCCTGTTCCTGCCTTTCGGTTTACCGGTGTCATTCCGCTGTTATGGCCGCGTTTGTCTC
ATTCCACGCCTGACACTCAGTTCCGGGTAGGCAGTTCGCTCCAAGCTGGACTGTATGCACGAACCCCCCG
TTCAGTCCGACCGCTGCGCCTTATCCGGTAACTATCGTCTTGAGTCCAACCCGGAAAGACATGCAAAAGC
ACCACTGGCAGCAGCCACTGGTAATTGATTTAGAGGAGTTAGTCTTGAAGTCATGCGCCGGTTAAGGCTA
AACTGAAAGGACAAGTTTTGGTGACTGCGCTCCTCCAAGCCAGTTACCTCGGTTCAAAGAGTTGGTAGCT
CAGAGAACCTTCGAAAAACCGCCCTGCAAGGCGGTTTTTTCGTTTTCAGAGCAAGAGATTACGCGCAGAC
CAAAACGATCTCAAGAAGATCATCTTATTAATCAGATAAAATATTTCTAGATTTCAGTGCAATTTATCTC
TTCAAATGTAGCACCTGAAGTCAGCCCCATACGATATAAGTTGTCTGCAGTTAATACGACTCACTATAGG
GG
Features (pLannotate 1.2.2; 13 found; start..end, strand, type, name):
     38..60      +  RBS            RBS: efficient ribosome binding site from bacteriophage T7 gene 10 (Olins and Rangwala, 1989)
     80..97      +  CDS            7xHis (fragment): 6xHis affinity tag
    145..161     -  CDS            Nluc (fragment): NanoLuc® luciferase human codon-optimized
   3065..3112    +  terminator     T7 terminator: transcription terminator for bacteriophage T7 RNA polymerase
   3131..3161    -  terminator     bacterial terminator (fragment): putative bacterial transcription terminator
   3170..3961    -  CDS            neo: KKA2_KLEPN - Also known as kan, nptII. Experimental evidence at protein level: Swiss-Prot protein existence level 1. Resistance to kanamycin, neomycin, paromomycin, ribostamycin, butirosin and gentamicin B. From Klebsiella pneumoniae.
   3989..5071    -  CDS            lacI: lac repressor; lacI; The lac repressor binds to the lac operator to inhibit transcription in E. coli. This inhibition can be relieved by adding lactose or isopropyl-β-D-thiogalactopyranoside (IPTG).
   5072..5149    -  promoter       lacIq promoter: lacI (mutant); In the lacIq allele, a single base change in the promoter boosts expression of the lacI gene about 10-fold.
   5157..5178    +  misc_feature   bom (fragment): basis of mobility region from pBR322
   5277..5332    -  rep_origin     RSF ori (fragment): Plasmids containing the RSF 1030 origin of replication can be propagated in E. coli cells that contain additional plasmids with compatible origins.
   5420..5964    -  rep_origin     p15A ori: Plasmids containing the medium-copy-number p15A origin of replication can be propagated in E. coli cells that contain a second plasmid with the ColE1 origin.
   6072..6090    +  promoter       T7 promoter: promoter for bacteriophage T7 RNA polymerase
   6091..23      +  protein_bind   lac operator (across the origin): The lac repressor binds to the lac operator to inhibit transcription in E. coli. This inhibition can be relieved by adding lactose or isopropyl-β-D-thiogalactopyranoside (IPTG). lac repressor encoded by lacI
