[The description below was written by a language model from this plasmid's Addgene catalogue record and pLannotate feature annotations shown in this document.]
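Description:
CcCDP_p15A is a bacterial expression plasmid of about 6.1 kb, built by Gibson assembly on a self-assembled backbone rather than a named commercial vector. It is designed to produce cellodextrin phosphorylase from Clostridium cellulosi (CcCDP) in E. coli BL21(DE3). It replicates from a p15A origin, which the record lists as low copy and which is compatible with ColE1-type plasmids, so it can be maintained alongside other plasmids in one cell. Selection is by kanamycin, conferred by the neo/nptII aminoglycoside phosphotransferase gene. The short matches annotated as RSF ori, bom, a bacterial terminator and NanoLuc are only small fragments and are most likely incidental sequence similarities rather than functional parts.

The roughly 3 kb phosphorylase coding sequence sits under a T7 promoter followed directly by a lac operator, with the efficient T7 gene 10 ribosome binding site and an N-terminal 6xHis tag upstream, and a T7 terminator downstream. The feature table does not annotate the insert itself, but the gap between the tag and the terminator matches the stated insert size. The plasmid also carries lacI driven by the lacIq promoter. This supplies ample lac repressor to keep the operator occupied until IPTG or lactose is added, and transcription then depends on the T7 RNA polymerase provided by the DE3 lysogen. The His tag allows detection or metal-affinity purification.

The associated work concerns whole-cell cascade biocatalysis for bottom-up synthesis of soluble cello-oligosaccharides, with flux balanced across three enzymatic steps. The choice of origin here may therefore be one way of tuning expression of the chain-elongating phosphorylase relative to the other enzymes in the cascade, although the record does not say so.
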