Addgene plasmid #179272: CcCDP_p15A
Purpose: Expresses CcCDP in E. coli BL21(DE3)
Depositing lab: Bernd Nidetzky. Depositing organization: Austrian Centre of Industrial Biotechnology. Publication: Engineering cascade biocatalysis in whole cells for bottom-up synthesis of cello-oligosaccharides: flux control over three enzymatic steps enables soluble production. Schwaiger KN, Voit A, Wiltschi B, Nidetzky B. Microb Cell Fact. 2022 Apr 9;21(1):61. doi: 10.1186/s12934-022-01781-w. PubMed 35397553.
Backbone
  Vector backbone: self assembled
  Backbone size w/o insert (bp): 3102
  Total vector size (bp): 6093
  Vector type: Bacterial Expression, Synthetic Biology
Growth in bacteria
  Bacterial resistance: Kanamycin, 50 μg/mL
  Growth temperature: 37°C
  Growth strain: DH5alpha
  Growth instructions: Expression in BL21(DE3), expression at room temperature (25°C)
  Copy number: Low Copy
Gene/Insert
  Gene/Insert name: cellodextrin phosphorylase
  Species: Clostridium cellulosi
  Insert size (bp): 2991
  GenBank ID: CDZ24361.1 CDZ24361.1
  Promoter: T7 lacO
  Tag / fusion protein: 6xHIS (N terminal on backbone)
  Cloning method: Gibson Cloning
  Sequencing primers: 5′ ATGACAACATCCTGGAAGCG; 3′ GGGTGTCAACCATAATGCCG
Terms and licenses: Academic/Nonprofit Terms; Industry Terms: Not Available to Industry
How to cite: CcCDP_p15A was a gift from Bernd Nidetzky (Addgene plasmid # 179272 ; http://n2t.net/addgene:179272 ; RRID:Addgene_179272)
